>Addgene plasmid #47138 | TAL3419 | depositor partial sequence | sequence record 67225 | Insert sequence
ATGGACTACAAAGACCATGACGGTGATTATAAAGATCATGACATCGATTACAAGGATGACGATGACAAGA
TGGCCCCCAAGAAGAAGAGGAAGGTGGGCATTCACCGCGGGGTACCTATGGTGGACTTGAGGACACTCGG
TTATTCGCAACAGCAACAGGAGAAAATCAAGCCTAAGGTCAGGAGCACCGTCGCGCAACACCACGAGGCG
CTTGTGGGGCATGGCTTCACTCATGCGCATATTGTCGCGCTTTCACAGCACCCTGCGGCGCTTGGGACGG
TGGCTGTCAAATACCAAGATATGATTGCGGCCCTGCCCGAAGCCACGCACGAGGCAATTGTAGGGGTCGG
TAAACAGTGGTCGGGAGCGCGAGCACTTGAGGCGCTGCTGACTGTGGCGGGTGAGCTTAGGGGGCCTCCG
CTCCAGCTCGACACCGGGCAGCTGCTGAAGATCGCGAAGAGAGGGGGAGTAACAGCGGTAGAGGCAGTGC
ACGCCTGGCGCAATGCGCTCACCGGGGCCCCCTTGAACCTGACCCCAGACCAGGTAGTCGCAATCGCGTC
AAACGGAGGGGGAAAGCAAGCCCTGGAAACCGTGCAAAGGTTGTTGCCGGTCCTTTGTCAAGACCACGGC
CTTACACCGGAGCAAGTCGTGGCCATTGCAAATAATAACGGTGGCAAACAGGCTCTTGAGACGGTTCAGA
GACTTCTCCCAGTTCTCTGTCAAGCCCACGGGCTGACTCCCGATCAAGTTGTAGCGATTGCGTCCAACGG
TGGAGGGAAACAAGCATTGGAGACTGTCCAACGGCTCCTTCCCGTGTTGTGTCAAGCCCACGGTTTGACG
CCTGCACAAGTGGTCGCCATCGCCTCCAATATTGGCGGTAAGCAGGCGCTGGAAACAGTACAGCGCCTGC
TGCCTGTACTGTGCCAGGATCATGGACTGACCCCAGACCAGGTAGTCGCAATCGCGTCGAACATTGGGGG
AAAGCAAGCCCTGGAAACCGTGCAAAGGTTGTTGCCGGTCCTTTGTCAAGACCACGGCCTTACACCGGAG
CAAGTCGTGGCCATTGCAAATAATAACGGTGGCAAACAGGCTCTTGAGACGGTTCAGAGACTTCTCCCAG
TTCTCTGTCAAGCCCACGGGCTGACTCCCGATCAAGTTGTAGCGATTGCGAATAACAATGGAGGGAAACA
AGCATTGGAGACTGTCCAACGGCTCCTTCCCGTGTTGTGTCAAGCCCACGGTTTGACGCCTGCACAAGTG
GTCGCCATCGCCAGCCATGATGGCGGTAAGCAGGCGCTGGAAACAGTACAGCGCCTGCTGCCTGTACTGT
GCCAGGATCATGGACTGACCCCAGACCAGGTAGTCGCAATCGCGTCGAACATTGGGGGAAAGCAAGCCCT
GGAAACCGTGCAAAGGTTGTTGCCGGTCCTTTGTCAAGACCACGGCCTTACACCGGAGCAAGTCGTGGCC
ATTGCAAGCAATGGGGGTGGCAAACAGGCTCTTGAGACGGTTCAGAGACTTCTCCCAGTTCTCTGTCAAG
CCCACGGGCTGACTCCCGATCAAGTTGTAGCGATTGCGAATAACAATGGAGGGAAACAAGCATTGGAGAC
TGTCCAACGGCTCCTTCCCGTGTTGTGTCAAGCCCACGGTTTGACGCCTGCACAAGTGGTCGCCATCGCC
TCCAATATTGGCGGTAAGCAGGCGCTGGAAACAGTACAGCGCCTGCTGCCTGTACTGTGCCAGGATCATG
GACTGACCCCAGACCAGGTAGTCGCAATCGCGTCACATGACGGGGGAAAGCAAGCCCTGGAAACCGTGCA
AAGGTTGTTGCCGGTCCTTTGTCAAGACCACGGCCTTACACCGGAGCAAGTCGTGGCCATTGCAAATAAT
AACGGTGGCAAACAGGCTCTTGAGACGGTTCAGAGACTTCTCCCAGTTCTCTGTCAAGCCCACGGGCTGA
CTCCCGATCAAGTTGTAGCGATTGCGTCGAACATTGGAGGGAAACAAGCATTGGAGACTGTCCAACGGCT
CCTTCCCGTGTTGTGTCAAGCCCACGGTTTGACGCCTGCACAAGTGGTCGCCATCGCCTCCAATATTGGC
GGTAAGCAGGCGCTGGAAACAGTACAGCGCCTGCTGCCTGTACTGTGCCAGGATCATGGACTGACACCCG
AACAGGTGGTCGCCATTGCTAATAATAACGGAGGACGGCCAGCCTTGGAG
