>Addgene plasmid #47138 | TAL3419 | addgene partial sequence | sequence record 68648 | JDS-TALEN-F 5'-TAGGGGTCGGTAAACAGTGG-3'
TGTGGCGGGTGAGCTTAGGGGGCCTCCGCTCCAGCTCGACACCGGGCAGCTGCTGAAGATCGCGAAGAGA
GGGGGAGTAACAGCGGTAGAGGCAGTGCACGCCTGGCGCAATGCGCTCACCGGGGCCCCCTTGAACCTGA
CCCCAGACCAGGTAGTCGCAATCGCGTCAAACGGAGGGGGAAAGCAAGCCCTGGAAACCGTGCAAAGGTT
GTTGCCGGTCCTTTGTCAAGACCACGGCCTTACACCGGAGCAAGTCGTGGCCATTGCAAATAATAACGGT
GGCAAACAGGCTCTTGAGACGGTTCAGAGACTTCTCCCAGTTCTCTGTCAAGCCCACGGGCTGACTCCCG
ATCAAGTTGTAGCGATTGCGTCCAACGGTGGAGGGAAACAAGCATTGGAGACTGTCCAACGGCTCCTTCC
CGTGTTGTGTCAAGCCCACGGTTTGACGCCTGCACAAGTGGTCGCCATCGCCTCCAATATTGGCGGTAAG
CAGGCGCTGGAAACAGTACAGCGCCTGCTGCCTGTACTGTGCCAGGATCATGGACTGACCCCAGACCAGG
TAGTCGCAATCGCGTCGAACATTGGGGGAAAGCAAGCCCTGGAAACCGTGCAAAGGTTGTTGCCGGTCCT
TTGTCAAGACCACGGCCTTACACCGGAGCAAGTCGTGGCCATTGCAAATAATAACGGTGGCAAACAGGCT
CTTGAGACGGTTCAGAGACTTCTCCCAGTTCTCTGTCAAGCCCACGGGCTGACTCCCGATCAAGTTGTAG
CGATTGCGAATAACAATGGAGGGAAACAAGCATTGGAGACTGTCCAACGGCTCCTTCCCGTGTTGTGTCA
AGCCCACGGTTTGACGCCTGCACAAGTGGTCGCCATCGCCAGCCATGATGGCGG
