[The description below was written by a language model from this plasmid's Addgene catalogue record.]
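Description:
TAL3419 is a TALEN expression plasmid built on the JDS74 backbone, a mammalian expression vector of about 6.4 kb that also carries a T7 promoter. It encodes the "right" half of a TALEN pair directed against the zebrafish (D. rerio) gene ddx26b. The roughly 1.4 kb insert is an engineered array of TAL effector repeats designed to recognise a specific 18-nucleotide site in that locus. It was cloned into the backbone through BsmBI sites that were destroyed in the process, as is typical of type IIS assembly of repeat arrays into a pre-built TALEN framework. The plasmid is maintained in E. coli as a high-copy, ampicillin-selected construct. The record includes no feature table, so the origin of replication and other backbone elements are not itemised.

The backbone supplies the flanking parts of the nuclease: an N-terminal 3X Flag epitope tag for detection and a C-terminal wild-type FokI cleavage domain. A CMV promoter drives expression in cultured cells, and the use of a BGH reverse sequencing primer suggests a BGH polyadenylation region downstream. The T7 designation indicates that the coding sequence can also be transcribed in vitro to make mRNA, the usual route for delivering TALENs into zebrafish embryos. Because FokI cuts only as a dimer, this monomer must be used with the matching left-hand ddx26b TALEN, which binds the opposite strand across a spacer. The resulting double-strand break is repaired imprecisely, producing indel mutations that disrupt the gene. The construct belongs to a community collection of zebrafish-targeting TALENs intended for targeted gene disruption.
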