Addgene plasmid #47138: TAL3419
Depositing lab: Keith Joung. Depositing organization: Massachusetts General Hospital. Publication: Targeted gene disruption in somatic zebrafish cells using engineered TALENs. Sander JD, Cade L, Khayter C, Reyon D, Peterson RT, Joung JK, Yeh JR. Nat Biotechnol. 2011 Aug 5;29(8):697-8. doi: 10.1038/nbt.1934. PubMed 21822241.
Backbone
  Vector backbone: JDS74
  Backbone manufacturer: Addgene plasmid #32288
  Backbone size w/o insert (bp): 6447
  Vector type: Mammalian Expression ; T7
Growth in bacteria
  Bacterial resistance: Ampicillin, 100 μg/mL
  Growth temperature: 37°C
  Growth strain: XL1 Blue
  Copy number: High Copy
Gene/Insert
  Gene/Insert name: ZebrafishCommunity-ddx26b-right (alt name: ddx26b)
  Species: D. rerio (zebrafish)
  Insert size (bp): 1430
  Promoter: CMV
  Tag / fusion protein: 3X Flag (N terminal on backbone); WT FOKI (C terminal on backbone)
  Cloning method: Restriction Enzyme; 5′ cloning site BsmBI (destroyed during cloning); 3′ cloning site BsmBI (destroyed during cloning)
  Sequencing primers: 5′ CMV-F; 3′ BGH-rev
Terms and licenses: Academic/Nonprofit Terms; Industry Terms: Not Available to Industry
Depositor comments: Target binding site: TTGTAAGGCATGACGAAG It is strongly recommended that users perform a diagnostic digest to verify this plasmid prior to use. For example, a double digest of the plasmid with BamHI and KpnI should result in two bands at 2.3kb and 5.8kb.
How to cite: TAL3419 was a gift from Keith Joung (Addgene plasmid # 47138 ; http://n2t.net/addgene:47138 ; RRID:Addgene_47138)
